>Addgene plasmid #123773 | MTK3a_021 | addgene full sequence | sequence record 249064 | Addgene NGS Result
ACGATGCCATTGGGATATATCAACGGTGGTATATCCAGTGATTTTTTTCTCCATTTTAGCTTCCTTAGCT
CCTGAAAATCTCGATAACTCAAAAAATACGCCCGGTAGTGATCTTATTTCATTATGGTGAAAGTTGGAAC
CTCTTACGTGCCCGATCAATCATGACCAAAATCCCTTAACGTGAGTTTTCGTTCCACTGAGCGTCAGACC
CCGTAGAAAAGATCAAAGGATCTTCTTGAGATCCTTTTTTTCTGCGCGTAATCTGCTGCTTGCAAACAAA
AAAACCACCGCTACCAGCGGTGGTTTGTTTGCCGGATCAAGAGCTACCAACTCTTTTTCCGAAGGTAACT
GGCTTCAGCAGAGCGCAGATACCAAATACTGTTCTTCTAGTGTAGCCGTAGTTAGGCCACCACTTCAAGA
ACTCTGTAGCACCGCCTACATACCTCGCTCTGCTAATCCTGTTACCAGTGGCTGCTGCCAGTGGCGATAA
GTCGTGTCTTACCGGGTTGGACTCAAGACGATAGTTACCGGATAAGGCGCAGCGGTCGGGCTGAACGGGG
GGTTCGTGCACACAGCCCAGCTTGGAGCGAACGACCTACACCGAACTGAGATACCTACAGCGTGAGCTAT
GAGAAAGCGCCACGCTTCCCGAAGGGAGAAAGGCGGACAGGTATCCGGTAAGCGGCAGGGTCGGAACAGG
AGAGCGCACGAGGGAGCTTCCAGGGGGAAACGCCTGGTATCTTTATAGTCCTGTCGGGTTTCGCCACCTC
TGACTTGAGCGTCGATTTTTGTGATGCTCGTCAGGGGGGCGGAGCCTATGGAAAAACGCCAGCAACGCGG
CCTTTTTACGGTTCCTGGCCTTTTGCTGGCCTTTTGCTCACATGTTCTTTCCTGCGTTATCCCCTGATTC
TGTGGATAACCGTAGTCGGTCTCATATGACAAATGATGTCACCTGGAGCGAGGCCTCTTCGCCTGATGAG
AGGACACTCACCTTTGCTGAAAGATGGCAATTATCTTCACCTGATGGAGTAGATACAGATGATGATTTAC
CAAAATCGCGAGCATCCAAAAGAACCTGTGGTGTGAATGATGATGAAAGTCCAAGCAAAATTTTTATGGT
GGGAGAATCTCCACAAGTGTCTTCCAGACTTCAGAATTTGAGACTGAATAATTTAATTCCCAGGCAACTT
TTCAAGCCCACCGATAATCAAGAAACTGGTTCTTGAGACCAGACCAATAAAAAACGCCCGGCGGCAACCG
AGCGTTCTGAACAAATCCAGATGGAGTTCTGAGGTCATTACTGGATCTATCAACAGGAGTCCAAGCGAGC
TCGATATCAAATTACGCCCCGCCCTGCCACTCATCGCAGTACTGTTGTAATTCATTAAGCATTCTGCCGA
CATGGAAGCCATCACAAACGGCATGATGAACCTGAATCGCCAGCGGCATCAGCACCTTGTCGCCTTGCGT
ATAATATTTGCCCATGGTGAAAACGGGGGCGAAGAAGTTGTCCATATTGGCCACGTTTAAATCAAAACTG
GTGAAACTCACCCAGGGATTGGCTGAAACGAAAAACATATTCTCAATAAACCCTTTAGGGAAATAGGCCA
GGTTTTCACCGTAACACGCCACATCTTGCGAATATATGTGTAGAAACTGCCGGAAATCGTCGTGGTATTC
ACTCCAGAGCGATGAAAACGTTTCAGTTTGCTCATGGAAAACGGTGTAACAAGGGTGAACACTATCCCAT
ATCACCAGCTCACCGTCTTTCATTGCCATACGAAATTCCGGATGAGCATTCATCAGGCGGGCAAGAATGT
GAATAAAGGCCGGATAAAACTTGTGCTTATTTTTCTTTACGGTCTTTAAAAAGGCCGTAATATCCAGCTG
AACGGTCTGGTTATAGGTACATTGAGCAACTGACTGAAATGCCTCAAAATGTTCTTT
Features (pLannotate 1.2.2; 5 found; start..end, strand, type, name):
     55..152     -  promoter       cat promoter: promoter of the E. coli cat gene encoding chloramphenicol acetyltransferase
    236..824     +  rep_origin     ori: high-copy-number ColE1/pMB1/pBR322/pUC origin of replication
    936..1217    +  CDS            HELB (fragment): HELB_HUMAN - Experimental evidence at protein level: Swiss-Prot protein existence level 1. 5'-3' DNA helicase involved in DNA damage response by acting as an inhibitor of DNA end resection (PubMed:25617833, PubMed:26774285). Recruitment to single-stranded DNA (ssDNA) following DNA damage leads to inhibit the nucleases catalyzing resection, such as EXO1, BLM and DNA2, possibly via the 5'-3' ssDNA translocase activity of HELB (PubMed:26774285). As cells approach S phase, DNA end resection is promoted by the nuclear export of HELB following phosphorylation (PubMed:26774285). Acts independently of
   1237..1271    -  terminator     lambda t0 terminator: minimal transcription terminator from phage lambda (Scholtissek and Grosse, 1987)
   1345..54      -  CDS            cat (across the origin): CAT_ECOLX - Experimental evidence at protein level: Swiss-Prot protein existence level 1. This enzyme is an effector of chloramphenicol resistance in bacteria. From Escherichia coli. This protein is used as a marker in many commonly used cloning vectors, such as pACYC184.
