[The description below was written by a language model from this plasmid's Addgene catalogue record and pLannotate feature annotations shown in this document.]
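Description:
MTK3a_021 is a small (about 1.9 kb) part plasmid from the Mammalian Toolkit (MTK), a hierarchical modular cloning system for assembling genetic circuits for mammalian cells. It is built on the MTK0_027 part-entry backbone and, although catalogued as a mammalian expression vector, it carries no mammalian promoter, polyadenylation signal or selection marker of its own. The annotated backbone consists only of a high-copy ColE1/pUC-type origin of replication and a chloramphenicol acetyltransferase (cat) gene driven by its native promoter and followed by a lambda t0 terminator. It is therefore a storage and donor plasmid maintained in E. coli under chloramphenicol selection. The insert was introduced through BsmBI sites that were destroyed in the process, as is typical of Golden Gate-style part domestication.

The payload is a roughly 280 bp fragment of human HELB, a DNA helicase whose nuclear export is triggered by phosphorylation as cells approach S phase. This fragment serves as a CDK2 translocation reporter: when fused to a fluorescent protein, its distribution between nucleus and cytoplasm reflects CDK2 activity in living single cells. In the MTK scheme, Type 3a parts occupy the N-terminal coding-sequence position. The HELB fragment is therefore meant to be joined in frame to a downstream coding part, such as a fluorescent protein, and combined with separately supplied promoter and terminator parts to form a complete transcription unit. The record does not specify which partner parts are intended. The depositor notes that the part sequence derives from a previously published CDK2 sensor.
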