Addgene plasmid #123773: MTK3a_021
Purpose: Encodes HELB-CDK2 Translocation Reporter as a Type 3a part to be used in the MTK system
Depositing lab: Hana El-Samad. Depositing organization: University of California, San Francisco (UCSF). Publication: A Toolkit for Rapid Modular Construction of Biological Circuits in Mammalian Cells. Fonseca JP, Bonny AR, Kumar GR, Ng AH, Town J, Wu QC, Aslankoohi E, Chen SY, Dods G, Harrigan P, Osimiri LC, Kistler AL, El-Samad H. ACS Synth Biol. 2019 Nov 15;8(11):2593-2606. doi: 10.1021/acssynbio.9b00322. Epub 2019 Nov 5. PubMed 31686495.
Backbone
  Vector backbone: MTK0_027
  Vector type: Mammalian Expression
Growth in bacteria
  Bacterial resistance: Chloramphenicol, 25 μg/mL
  Growth temperature: 37°C
  Growth strain: DH5alpha
  Copy number: Unknown
Gene/Insert
  Gene/Insert name: HELB - CDK2 Translocation reporter
  Species: Synthetic
  Cloning method: Restriction Enzyme; 5′ cloning site BsmBI (destroyed during cloning); 3′ cloning site BsmBI (destroyed during cloning)
Terms and licenses: Academic/Nonprofit Terms; Industry Terms: Not Available to Industry
Depositor comments: Type 3a parts are used for N-terminal coding sequences in the MTK system. Part sequence is from 10.1016/j.cell.2013.08.062 Please visit https://www.biorxiv.org/content/10.1101/506188v2 for BioRxiv preprint
How to cite: MTK3a_021 was a gift from Hana El-Samad (Addgene plasmid # 123773 ; http://n2t.net/addgene:123773 ; RRID:Addgene_123773)
